Addgene plasmid #246741: pCMV6 FLAG-DNAJC5 delL116
Purpose: Mammalian expression of human DNAJC5 with L115R mutation, and a FLAG tag on its N-terminus
Depositing lab: Yihong Ye. Depositing organization: National Institute of Diabetes & Digestive & Kidney Diseases (NIDDK). Publication: CHIP protects lysosomes from CLN4 mutant-induced membrane damage. Lee J, Chin N, Zou J, Mazli WNAB, Jarnik M, Saidi L, Xu Y, Jeong E, Suh J, Replogle J, Ward ME, Bonifacino JS, Zheng W, Hao L, Ye Y. Nat Cell Biol. 2025 Aug 25. doi: 10.1038/s41556-025-01738-2. PubMed 40855364.
Backbone
  Vector backbone: pCMV6
  Vector type: Mammalian Expression
Growth in bacteria
  Bacterial resistance: Ampicillin, 100 μg/mL
  Growth temperature: 37°C
  Growth strain: DH5alpha
  Copy number: High Copy
Gene/Insert
  Gene/Insert name: DNAJC5 (DnaJ heat shock protein family) (alt name: CSP_ (Cysteine string protein _))
  Species: H. sapiens (human)
  Mutation: delL116
  Entrez Gene: DNAJC5 (a.k.a. CLN4, CLN4B, CSP, DNAJC5A, NCL, mir-941-2, mir-941-3, mir-941-4, mir-941-5)
  Promoter: CMV
  Tag / fusion protein: FLAG (N terminal on insert)
  Cloning method: Restriction Enzyme; 5′ cloning site Unknown (unknown if destroyed)
Terms and licenses: Academic/Nonprofit Terms; Industry Terms: Not Available to Industry
Depositor comments: DNAJC5 insert sequence is from rat (R. rattus), but its translated amino acid sequence is identical to the human one (V112 has been replaced with F112 for this). Please visit https://doi.org/10.1101/2025.02.18.638932 for bioRxiv preprint.
How to cite: pCMV6 FLAG-DNAJC5 delL116 was a gift from Yihong Ye (Addgene plasmid # 246741 ; http://n2t.net/addgene:246741 ; RRID:Addgene_246741)
