[The description below was written by a language model from this plasmid's Addgene catalogue record and pLannotate feature annotations shown in this document.]
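Description:
pCMV6 FLAG-DNAJC5 delL116 is a 5.1 kb mammalian expression plasmid built on the pCMV6 backbone for transient expression of an N-terminally FLAG-tagged mutant of DNAJC5, also known as cysteine string protein alpha or CLN4. It is maintained in E. coli at high copy through a ColE1/pUC-type origin and selected with ampicillin via the β-lactamase gene and its native promoter. An f1 origin is also present, along with short lacZα and lacI remnants that appear to be backbone carry-over. No mammalian selection marker is annotated: an SV40 enhancer/early promoter lies downstream of the expression cassette, but the feature table shows no resistance gene following it.

The expression unit consists of the human CMV immediate-early enhancer and promoter, followed by an SP6 promoter that could support in vitro transcription, a short FLAG epitope (annotated as a fragment of 3xFLAG, consistent with a single tag), the DNAJC5 coding sequence, and the human growth hormone polyadenylation signal. According to the depositor, the coding DNA is of rat origin but was altered at residue 112 (V to F) so that the encoded protein matches the human sequence.

The record is internally inconsistent about the mutation. The plasmid name and mutation field specify deletion of leucine 116, whereas the purpose line mentions L115R, so the name and mutation field suggest delL116, but this should be confirmed against the sequence. Both changes are CLN4 disease-associated variants, and the associated publication concerns lysosomal membrane damage caused by CLN4 mutants. The construct is therefore suited to expressing and detecting or immunoprecipitating mutant DNAJC5 in cultured mammalian cells.
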