Features (pLannotate 1.2.2; 13 found; start..end, strand, type, name):
    115..219     -  promoter       AmpR promoter: bla
    246..674     +  rep_origin     f1 ori (sequence partly withheld): f1 bacteriophage origin of replication; arrow indicates direction of (+) strand synthesis
    705..859     -  CDS            lacZα (fragment): LacZα fragment of β-galactosidase; lacZ fragment
   1019..1398    +  enhancer       CMV enhancer: human cytomegalovirus immediate early enhancer
   1400..1599    +  promoter       CMV promoter: human cytomegalovirus (CMV) immediate early promoter
   1604..1622    +  promoter       SP6 promoter: promoter for bacteriophage SP6 RNA polymerase
   1664..1684    +  CDS            3xFLAG (fragment): three tandem FLAG® epitope tags
   1713..2303    +  CDS            DNAJC5: DNJC5_HUMAN - Also known as CLN4 From Homo sapiens (Human).
   2360..2982    +  polyA_signal   hGH poly(A) signal: human growth hormone polyadenylation signal
   3011..3340    +  promoter       SV40 promoter: SV40 enhancer and early promoter
   3352..3405    -  CDS            lacI (fragment): lac repressor; lacI; The lac repressor binds to the lac operator to inhibit transcription in E. coli. This inhibition can be relieved by adding lactose or isopropyl-β-D-thiogalactopyranoside (IPTG).
   3588..4176    -  rep_origin     ori: high-copy-number ColE1/pMB1/pBR322/pUC origin of replication
   4347..114     -  CDS            AmpR (across the origin): β-lactamase; bla; confers resistance to ampicillin, carbenicillin, and related antibiotics
>Addgene plasmid #246741 | pCMV6 FLAG-DNAJC5 delL116 | addgene full sequence | sequence record 494416 | Addgene NGS Result
CAACTGATCTTCAGCATCTTTTACTTTCACCAGCGTTTCTGGGTGAGCAAAAACAGGAAGGCAAAATGCC
GCAAAAAAGGGAATAAGGGCGACACGGAAATGTTGAATACTCATACTCTTCCTTTTTCAATATTATTGAA
GCATTTATCAGGGTTATTGTCTCATGAGCGGATACATATTTGAATGTATTTAGAAAAATAAACAAATAGG
GGTTCCGCGCACATTTCCCCGAAAAGTGCCACCTG
[124 nt withheld, positions 246-369]
C
[91 nt withheld, positions 371-461]
A
[49 nt withheld, positions 463-511]
CCTTTGACGTTGGAGTCCACGTTCTTT
[37 nt withheld, positions 539-575]
ACCCTATCTCGGTCTATTCTTTTGATTTATAAGGGATTTTGCCGATTTCGGCCTATTGGTTAAAAAATGA
GCTGATTTAACAAAAATTTAACGCGAATTTTAACAAAATATTAACGCTTACAATTTCCATTCGCCATTCA
GGCTGCGCAACTGTTGGGAAGGGCGATCGGTGCGGGCCTCTTCGCTATTACGCCAGCTGGCGAAAGGGGG
ATGTGCTGCAAGGCGATTAAGTTGGGTAACGCCAGGGTTTTCCCAGTCACGACGTTGTAAAACGACGGCC
AGTGCCAAGCTGATCTATACATTGAATCAATATTGGCAATTAGCCATATTAGTCATTGGTTATATAGCAT
AAATCAATATTGGCTATTGGCCATTGCATACGTTGTATCTATATCATAATATGTACATTTATATTGGCTC
ATGTCCAATATGACCGCCATGTTGACATTGATTATTGACTAGTTATTAATAGTAATCAATTACGGGGTCA
TTAGTTCATAGCCCATATATGGAGTTCCGCGTTACATAACTTACGGTAAATGGCCCGCCTGGCTGACCGC
CCAACGACCCCCGCCCATTGACGTCAATAATGACGTATGTTCCCATAGTAACGCCAATAGGGACTTTCCA
TTGACGTCAATGGGTGGAGTATTTACGGTAAACTGCCCACTTGGCAGTACATCAAGTGTATCATATGCCA
AGTCCGCCCCCTATTGACGTCAATGACGGTAAATGGCCCGCCTGGCATTATGCCCAGTACATGACCTTAC
GGGACTTTCCTACTTGGCAGTACATCTACGTATTAGTCATCGCTATTACCATGGTGATGCGGTTTTGGCA
GTACACCAATGGGCGTGGATAGCGGTTTGACTCACGGGGATTTCCAAGTCTCCACCCCATTGACGTCAAT
GGGAGTTTGTTTTGGCACCAAAATCAACGGGACTTTCCAAAATGTCGTAATAACCCCGCCCCGTTGACGC
AAATGGGCGGTAGGCGTGTACGGTGGGAGGTCTATATAAGCAGAGCTCATTTAGGTGACACTATAGAATA
CAAGCTACTTGTTCTTTTTGCAGCGGCTTCGCCACCATGGACTACAAAGACGATGACGACAAGGGATCCG
AATTCAGATCTGGTACCATGGCAGACCAGAGACAGCGCTCACTCTCTACTTCCGGGGAATCGTTATACCA
TGTTCTTGGACTGGACAAGAATGCAACCTCAGATGACATTAAAAAGTCCTATCGGAAGCTGGCCCTGAAA
TATCACCCTGACAAGAACCCTGATAACCCAGAGGCTGCAGACAAGTTTAAGGAGATTAACAACGCCCACG
CAATCCTGACAGACGCCACGAAAAGAAACATTTATGACAAGTATGGCTCGCTGGGGCTCTATGTGGCTGA
GCAATTTGGGGAGGAGAATGTCAACACCTACTTCGTACTCTCCAGCTGGTGGGCCAAGGCGCTGTTCGTC
TTCTGTGGCCTCACCTGCTGCTACTGCTGCTGCTGTTTATGCTGTTGCTTTAACTGCTGCTGTGGGAAGT
GCAAGCCCAAGGCACCTGAGGGTGAAGAGACAGAATTCTACGTATCCCCTGAAGACTTGGAGGCACAGCT
GCAGTCTGATGAGAGGGAGGCTACAGACACACCGATCGTCATACAGCCAGCATCCGCCACAGAGACCACC
CAGCTGACAGCTGACTCCCACCCCAGCTATCACACTGACGGGTTCAACTAAGTCGACTCTAGATTGCGGC
CGCGGTCATAGCTGTTTCCTCGAGAACAGATCCCGGGTGGCATCCCTGTGACCCCTCCCCAGTGCCTCTC
CTGGCCCTGGAAGTTGCCACTCCAGTGCCCACCAGCCTTGTCCTAATAAAATTAAGTTGCATCATTTTGT
CTGACTAGGTGTCCTTCTATAATATTATGGGGTGGAGGGGGGTGGTATGGAGCAAGGGGCAAGTTGGGAA
GACAACCTGTAGGGCCTGCGGGGTCTATTGGGAACCAAGCTGGAGTGCAGTGGCACAATCTTGGCTCACT
GCAATCTCCGCCTCCTGGGTTCAAGCGATTCTCCTGCCTCAGCCTCCCGAGTTGTTGGGATTCCAGGCAT
GCATGACCAGGCTCAGCTAATTTTTGTTTTTTTGGTAGAGACGGGGTTTCACCATATTGGCCAGGCTGGT
CTCCAACTCCTAATCTCAGGTGATCTACCCACCTTGGCCTCCCAAATTGCTGGGATTACAGGCGTGAACC
ACTGCTCCCTTCCCTGTCCTTCTGATTTTAAAATAACTATACCAGCAGGAGGACGTCCAGACACAGCATA
GGCTACCTGGCCATGCCCAACCGGTGGGACATTTGAGTTGCTTGCTTGGCACTGTCCTCTCATGCGTTGG
GTCCACTCAGTAGATGCCTGTTGAATTGGGTACGCGGCCAGCTTGGCTGTGGAATGTGTGTCAGTTAGGG
TGTGGAAAGTCCCCAGGCTCCCCAGCAGGCAGAAGTATGCAAAGCATGCATCTCAATTAGTCAGCAACCA
GGTGTGGAAAGTCCCCAGGCTCCCCAGCAGGCAGAAGTATGCAAAGCATGCATCTCAATTAGTCAGCAAC
CATAGTCCCGCCCCTAACTCCGCCCATCCCGCCCCTAACTCCGCCCAGTTCCGCCCATTCTCCGCCCCAT
GGCTGACTAATTTTTTTTATTTATGCAGAGGCCGAGGCCGCCTCGGCCTCTGAGCTATTCCAGAAGTAGT
GAGGAGGCTTTTTTGGAGGCCTAGGCTTTTGCAAAAAGCTCCTCGACTGCATTAATGAATCGGCCAACGC
GCGGGGAGAGGCGGTTTGCGTATTGGGCGCTCTTCCGCTTCCTCGCTCACTGACTCGCTGCGCTCGGTCG
TTCGGCTGCGGCGAGCGGTATCAGCTCACTCAAAGGCGGTAATACGGTTATCCACAGAATCAGGGGATAA
CGCAGGAAAGAACATGTGAGCAAAAGGCCAGCAAAAGGCCAGGAACCGTAAAAAGGCCGCGTTGCTGGCG
TTTTTCCATAGGCTCCGCCCCCCTGACGAGCATCACAAAAATCGACGCTCAAGTCAGAGGTGGCGAAACC
CGACAGGACTATAAAGATACCAGGCGTTTCCCCCTGGAAGCTCCCTCGTGCGCTCTCCTGTTCCGACCCT
GCCGCTTACCGGATACCTGTCCGCCTTTCTCCCTTCGGGAAGCGTGGCGCTTTCTCATAGCTCACGCTGT
AGGTATCTCAGTTCGGTGTAGGTCGTTCGCTCCAAGCTGGGCTGTGTGCACGAACCCCCCGTTCAGCCCG
ACCGCTGCGCCTTATCCGGTAACTATCGTCTTGAGTCCAACCCGGTAAGACACGACTTATCGCCACTGGC
AGCAGCCACTGGTAACAGGATTAGCAGAGCGAGGTATGTAGGCGGTGCTACAGAGTTCTTGAAGTGGTGG
CCTAACTACGGCTACACTAGAAGAACAGTATTTGGTATCTGCGCTCTGCTGAAGCCAGTTACCTTCGGAA
AAAGAGTTGGTAGCTCTTGATCCGGCAAACAAACCACCGCTGGTAGCGGTGGTTTTTTTGTTTGCAAGCA
GCAGATTACGCGCAGAAAAAAAGGATCTCAAGAAGATCCTTTGATCTTTTCTACGGGGTCTGACGCTCAG
TGGAACGAAAACTCACGTTAAGGGATTTTGGTCATGAGATTATCAAAAAGGATCTTCACCTAGATCCTTT
TAAATTAAAAATGAAGTTTTAAATCAATCTAAAGTATATATGAGTAAACTTGGTCTGACAGTTACCAATG
CTTAATCAGTGAGGCACCTATCTCAGCGATCTGTCTATTTCGTTCATCCATAGTTGCCTGACTCCCCGTC
GTGTAGATAACTACGATACGGGAGGGCTTACCATCTGGCCCCAGTGCTGCAATGATACCGCGAGACCCAC
GCTCACCGGCTCCAGATTTATCAGCAATAAACCAGCCAGCCGGAAGGGCCGAGCGCAGAAGTGGTCCTGC
AACTTTATCCGCCTCCATCCAGTCTATTAATTGTTGCCGGGAAGCTAGAGTAAGTAGTTCGCCAGTTAAT
AGTTTGCGCAACGTTGTTGCCATTGCTACAGGCATCGTGGTGTCACGCTCGTCGTTTGGTATGGCTTCAT
TCAGCTCCGGTTCCCAACGATCAAGGCGAGTTACATGATCCCCCATGTTGTGCAAAAAAGCGGTTAGCTC
CTTCGGTCCTCCGATCGTTGTCAGAAGTAAGTTGGCCGCAGTGTTATCACTCATGGTTATGGCAGCACTG
CATAATTCTCTTACTGTCATGCCATCCGTAAGATGCTTTTCTGTGACTGGTGAGTACTCAACCAAGTCAT
TCTGAGAATAGTGTATGCGGCGACCGAGTTGCTCTTGCCCGGCGTCAATACGGGATAATACCGCGCCACA
TAGCAGAACTTTAAAAGTGCTCATCATTGGAAAACGTTCTTCGGGGCGAAAACTCTCAAGGATCTTACCG
CTGTTGAGATCCAGTTCGATGTAACCCACTCGTGCACC
